>Addgene plasmid #30376 | pHR-SIN-PTEN-C124S | addgene partial sequence | sequence record 36203 | pHR-SIN-F 5'-CCAAGGACCTGAAATGACCC-3'
ATACATCAGCCTGCTTCTCGCTTCTGTTCGCGCGCTTCTGCTTCCCGAGCTCTATAAAAGAGCTCACAAC
CCCTCACTCGGCGCGCCAGTCCTCCGACAGACTGAGTCGCCCGGGGGGGATCCACTAGTAACGGCCGCCA
GTGTGCTGGAATTCGCCCTTCTCCCAGACATGACAGCCATCATCAAAGAGATCGTTAGCAGAAACAAAAG
GAGATATCAAGAGGATGGATTCGACTTAGACTTGACCTATATTTATCCAAACATTATTGCTATGGGATTT
CCTGCAGAAAGACTTGAAGGCGTATACAGGAACAATATTGATGATGTAGTAAGGTTTTTGGATTCAAAGC
ATAAAAACCATTACAAGATATACAATCTTTGTGCTGAAAGACATTATGACACCGCCAAATTTAATTGCAG
AGTTGCACAATATCCTTTTGAAGACCATAACCCACCACAGCTAGAACTTATCAAACCCTTTTGTGAAGAT
CTTGACCAATGGCTAAGTGAAGATGACAATCATGTTGCAGCAATTCACAGTAAAGCTGGAAAGGGACGAA
CTGGTGTAATGATATGTGCATATTTATTACATCGGGGCAAATTTTTAAAGGCACAAGAGGCCCTAGATTT
CTATGGGGAAGTAAGGACCAGAGACAAAAAGGGAGTAACTATTCCCAGTCAGAGGCGCTATGTGTATTAT
TATAGCTACCTGTTAAAGAATCATCTGGATTATAGACCAGTGGCACTGTTGTTTCACAAGATGATGTTTG
AAACTATTCCAATGTTCAGTGGCGGAACTTGCAATCCTCAGTTTGTGGTCTGCCAGCTAAAGGTGAAGAT
ATATTCCTCCAATTCAGGACCCACACGACGGGAAGACAAGTTCATGTACTTTGAGTT
