[The description below was written by a language model from this plasmid's Addgene catalogue record.]
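Description:
pHR-SIN-PTEN-C124S is a mammalian expression plasmid built on the pHR-SIN backbone (about 9 kb without insert) and carrying a mutant human PTEN coding sequence. The record classifies it only as a mammalian expression vector. The backbone name is the one generally used for a family of self-inactivating HIV-1-derived lentiviral transfer vectors, but no feature table is provided, so LTRs, packaging signal and other viral elements cannot be confirmed here. The promoter driving the insert is likewise not stated, and no mammalian selection marker, tag or reporter is recorded. In bacteria the plasmid is maintained at high copy number under ampicillin selection.

The insert is a roughly 1.2 kb human PTEN open reading frame, cloned by restriction digestion between BamHI and NotI sites, both of which remain intact so the insert can be excised or exchanged. It carries the C124S substitution, which replaces the catalytic cysteine in the phosphatase active site. This is a widely used mutation that abolishes PTEN's phosphatase activity, giving a catalytically dead protein. Such a construct typically serves as a negative control alongside wild-type PTEN, to test whether a phenotype restored by PTEN re-expression depends on its enzymatic function. The associated publication concerns a DNA damage-induced, PTEN-dependent cell size checkpoint in human cells, which is consistent with using this plasmid to ask whether phosphatase activity is required for that checkpoint. The record does not describe the specific experiments.
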