Addgene plasmid #30376: pHR-SIN-PTEN-C124S
Depositing lab: Todd Waldman. Depositing organization: Georgetown University. Publication: Mechanistic Analysis of a DNA Damage-Induced, PTEN-Dependent Size Checkpoint in Human Cells. Kim JS, Xu X, Li H, Solomon D, Lane WS, Jin T, Waldman T. Mol Cell Biol. 2011 Jul . 31(13):2756-71. 10.1128/MCB.01323-10 PubMed 21536651.
Backbone
  Vector backbone: pHR-SIN
  Backbone size w/o insert (bp): 9000
  Vector type: Mammalian Expression
Growth in bacteria
  Bacterial resistance: Ampicillin, 100 μg/mL
  Growth temperature: 37°C
  Growth strain: DH5alpha
  Copy number: High Copy
Gene/Insert
  Gene/Insert name: PTEN-C124S
  Species: H. sapiens (human)
  Insert size (bp): 1209
  Mutation: C124S
  GenBank ID: U93051
  Entrez Gene: PTEN (a.k.a. 10q23del, BZS, CWS1, DEC, GLM2, MHAM, MMAC1, PTEN1, PTENbeta, PTENgama, TEP1)
  Cloning method: Restriction Enzyme; 5′ cloning site BamH I (not destroyed); 3′ cloning site Not I (not destroyed)
  Sequencing primers: 5′ CCAAGGACCTGAAATGACCC
Terms and licenses: Academic/Nonprofit Terms; Industry Terms: Not Available to Industry
How to cite: pHR-SIN-PTEN-C124S was a gift from Todd Waldman (Addgene plasmid # 30376 ; http://n2t.net/addgene:30376 ; RRID:Addgene_30376)
